Addgene plasmid #70994: pFOSGE_COF3F08
Purpose: Gateway entry clone
Depositing lab: Alexander Stark. Depositing organization: Research Institute of Molecular Pathology (IMP). Publication: Transcriptional regulators form diverse groups with context-dependent regulatory functions. Stampfel G, Kazmar T, Frank O, Wienerroither S, Reiter F, Stark A. Nature. 2015 Nov 9. doi: 10.1038/nature15545. PubMed 26550828.
Backbone
  Vector backbone: pDONR221
  Backbone manufacturer: Invitrogen
  Backbone size w/o insert (bp): 4762
  Vector type: Gateway entry vector
Growth in bacteria
  Bacterial resistance: Kanamycin, 50 μg/mL
  Growth temperature: 37°C
  Growth strain: DH5alpha
  Copy number: High Copy
Gene/Insert
  Gene/Insert name: CG6805 (alt names: FBgn0034179; CG6805, FBtr0306574)
  Species: D. melanogaster (fly)
  Insert size (bp): 1044
  Entrez Gene: CG6805 (a.k.a. BEST:CK01299, CK01299, Dmel\CG6805, IPP)
  Cloning method: Gateway Cloning
  Sequencing primers: 5′ M13-F20; 3′ M13R
Terms and licenses: Academic/Nonprofit Terms; Industry Terms: Not Available to Industry
How to cite: pFOSGE_COF3F08 was a gift from Alexander Stark (Addgene plasmid # 70994 ; http://n2t.net/addgene:70994 ; RRID:Addgene_70994)
