[The description below was written by a language model from this plasmid's Addgene catalogue record.]
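Description:
pFOSGE_COF3F08 is a Gateway entry clone built on the Invitrogen pDONR221 donor backbone and carrying the Drosophila melanogaster gene CG6805 (FlyBase gene FBgn0034179, transcript FBtr0306574; also known by the synonym IPP) as an insert of about 1 kb. It is a bacterial cloning plasmid rather than an expression vector: it is maintained at high copy number in standard E. coli cloning strains and selected with kanamycin. The insert was introduced by Gateway recombination. In the standard pDONR221 system, a BP reaction replaces the donor vector's counter-selectable cassette with the fragment of interest and leaves it flanked by attL sites. No feature table is supplied, so the attachment sites, the origin of replication and the exact insert boundaries cannot be confirmed here. M13 forward and reverse primer sites on either side of the cloning region are listed for sequence verification of the insert.

As an entry clone, the plasmid is not expected to drive expression of the fly sequence itself. The record lists no promoter, tag or reporter, and does not state whether the insert retains a stop codon or is configured for fusions. Its function is to serve as a shuttle, allowing the CG6805 sequence to be moved by LR recombination into any compatible Gateway destination vector, which then supplies the promoter, fusion partners and host-specific elements. The associated publication is a study of how transcriptional regulators form groups with context-dependent regulatory functions. This context, together with the clone name, suggests that the plasmid is one member of a larger collection of fly regulator clones, although the record does not describe a specific downstream assay for this construct.
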