>Addgene plasmid #70994 | pFOSGE_COF3F08 | depositor partial sequence | sequence record 126936 | insert
ATGGTTACGGCCACGGCGATTGCGGATCTGTGCATCTTCCTTTTGACCTGGAACGTGGGCACCCATACGC
CGCGAAATCAGGATCTGAGCTCCCTTTTGTCCCTTAATGGCACCACCTCTTGTCCGGATAACCAGCTGCC
CGACATCTATGTGATCGGATTCCAGGAGGTGAGCAACACACCGCAGGTGCTAAAAATCTTCAATGACGAT
CCGTGGGTGCTGAAGATCGCGGACTCTCTGAGCGATCACCAGTTCGTTAAGGTGGACTCGAAGCAGCTGC
AGGGAATTCTTATAACCATGTTCGCACAGCACAAGCACATCCCGCACATGAAAGAAATCGAGACAGAAGC
CACGCGCACGGGACTTGGAGGGCTGTGGGGCAACAAGGGTGCCGTGAGCATTCGACTTTCCCTCTACGGA
ACTGGCGTCGCATTCGTCTGCTCCCATCTGGCGGCGCACGATGAGAAGCTGAAGGAGCGCATCGAAGACT
ATCACCAAATCGTGGACAATCACAAATACAATGCGCAGGGTTATCGACGGATATTCGATCACGACTTTGT
CTTTTGGTTTGGCGATCTTAACTTCCGTCTCTCCGGCGATATGTCCGCTTGGGATGTCCGCACGGATGTG
GAGAATCAGCGATACGCTGATCTGCTCAAGCTGGACCAGTTGAATCTGCTCCGGGAGAAGGGCAACGCCT
TCAGCTTGCTGGAGGAGCAGCAGCCCAACTTTGCGCCCACTTTTAAGTTCGTGGAAGGCACTAATGACTA
CAACTTGAAGCGGCGACCCGCCTGGTGCGATCGGATTTTGCATCGCGTGCAGAGCAACATTTATCCGGGC
ATTACCCTGAGTGCCAACCAGCTGTCTTATCAGTCCCACATGGACTACACTCTCTCCGACCACAAGCCCG
TATCGGCGACATTCAACTACAAGGTCGAGGCTGCCAACCAGACCTACACCGACGAGGAGCTCCACGAAAT
GACGCACGGATCTGCCTCATCTCCGGCGACGCCAAATTTATTTATCGCTGAACTAGAGCAATGG
