>Addgene plasmid #70994 | pFOSGE_COF3F08 | addgene partial sequence | sequence record 131693 | M13-Rev 5'-CAGGAAACAGCTATGACC-3'
ATTTTATTTTGACTGATAGTGACCTGTTCGTTGCAACAAATTGATAAGCAATGCTTTCTTATAATGCCAA
CTTTGTACAAGAAAGCTGGGTCCCATTGCTCTAGTTCAGCGATAAATAAATTTGGCGTCGCCGGAGATGA
GGCAGATCCGTGCGTCATTTCGTGGAGCTCCTCGTCGGTGTAGGTCTGGTTGGCAGCCTCGACCTTGTAG
TTGAATGTCGCCGATACGGGCTTGTGGTCGGAGAGAGTGTAGTCCATGTGGGACTGATAAGACAGCTGGT
TGGCACTCAGGGTAATGCCCGGATAAATGTTGCTCTGCACGCGATGCAAAATCCGATCGCACCAGGCGGG
TCGCCGCTTCAAGTTGTAGTCATTAGTGCCTTCCACGAACTTAAAAGTGGGCGCAAAGTTGGGCTGCTGC
TCCTCCAGCAAGCTGAAGGCGTTGCCCTTCTCCCGGAGCAGATTCAACTGGTCCAGCTTGAGCAGATCAG
CGTATCGCTGATTCTCCACATCCGTGCGGACATCCCAAGCGGACATATCGCCGGAGAGACGGAAGTTAAG
ATCGCCAAACCAAAAGACAAAGTCGTGATCGAATATCCGTCGATAACCCTGCGCATTGTATTTGTGATTG
TCCACGATTTGGTGATAGTC
